Addgene plasmid #132248: pDONR221_SLCO4C1
Purpose: Gateway entry clone with codon-optimized ORF sequence for subcloning into custom expression vectors
Depositing lab: RESOLUTE Consortium & Giulio Superti-Furga. Depositing organization: CeMM Research Center for Molecular Medicine. Publication: The RESOLUTE consortium: unlocking SLC transporters for drug discovery. Superti-Furga G, Lackner D, Wiedmer T, Ingles-Prieto A, Barbosa B, Girardi E, Goldmann U, Gurtl B, Klavins K, Klimek C, Lindinger S, Lineiro-Retes E, Muller AC, Onstein S, Redinger G, Reil D, Sedlyarov V, Wolf G, Crawford M, Everley R, ... Steppan CM. Nat Rev Drug Discov. 2020 Jul;19(7):429-430. doi: 10.1038/d41573-020-00056-6. PubMed 32265506.
Backbone
  Vector backbone: pDONR221
  Backbone manufacturer: Thermo Fisher Scientific
  Backbone size w/o insert (bp): 2550
  Vector type: Mammalian Expression
Growth in bacteria
  Bacterial resistance: Kanamycin, 50 μg/mL
  Growth temperature: 37°C
  Growth strain: Stbl3
  Copy number: High Copy
Gene/Insert
  Gene/Insert name: SLCO4C1 (alt name: SLC21A20, OATP4C1, OATPX, OATP-H)
  Species: H. sapiens (human)
  Insert size (bp): 2172
  Entrez Gene: SLCO4C1 (a.k.a. OATP-H, OATP-M1, OATP4C1, OATPX, PRO2176, SLC21A20)
  Cloning method: Gateway Cloning
  Sequencing primers: 5′ M13-fwd; 3′ M13-rev
Terms and licenses: Academic/Nonprofit Terms; Industry Terms
Depositor comments: For more information on the full Resolute plasmid collection, please see www.addgene.org/depositor-collections/re-solute/. Please provide your feedback on this plasmid to the RESOLUTE consortium by filling out their RESOLUTE repository feedback form: https://forms.office.com/Pages/ResponsePage.aspx?id=0e05yklzmkS7rjFGQL4N7z4feCLQvEJAmVcOCM_u885UN1JJRko0Ukg4TVQwNTZLOUxPQVJWT1NHUCQlQCN0PWcu
How to cite: pDONR221_SLCO4C1 was a gift from RESOLUTE Consortium & Giulio Superti-Furga (Addgene plasmid # 132248 ; http://n2t.net/addgene:132248 ; RRID:Addgene_132248)
