[The description below was written by a language model from this plasmid's Addgene catalogue record and pLannotate feature annotations shown in this document.]
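Description:
pDONR221_SLCO4C1 is a Gateway entry clone built on the pDONR221 donor backbone, carrying a codon-optimized open reading frame for human SLCO4C1 (also known as OATP4C1, SLC21A20, OATPX or OATP-H), an organic anion transporting polypeptide of the solute carrier superfamily. The full sequenced plasmid is about 4.7 kb, of which the insert accounts for 2,172 bp. It is propagated in E. coli from a high-copy ColE1/pUC-type origin and selected with kanamycin through an aminoglycoside phosphotransferase (KanR) gene.

The SLCO4C1 coding sequence sits between attL1 and attL2 sites, the products of the BP recombination that created the entry clone. These sites allow directional transfer of the ORF, by an LR Clonase reaction, into any attR-containing destination vector. Although the catalogue lists the vector type as mammalian expression, the feature table shows no eukaryotic promoter or polyadenylation signal upstream or downstream of the ORF, so expression depends on the destination vector chosen. The rrnB T1 and T2 terminators upstream of attL1 insulate the cassette from read-through transcription from the backbone in bacteria. A T7 promoter lies just beyond attL2, oriented back toward the insert, and short lacI and lacZα fragments are backbone remnants with no evident function here. M13 forward and reverse priming sites flank the cassette for sequence verification.

The plasmid belongs to a consortium-generated collection of solute carrier transporter clones intended to support systematic study of SLCs for drug discovery. It serves as a source for subcloning SLCO4C1 into custom expression vectors.
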