Features (pLannotate 1.2.2; 10 found; start..end, strand, type, name):
    121..213     +  CDS            lacI (fragment): lac repressor; lacI; The lac repressor binds to the lac operator to inhibit transcription in E. coli. This inhibition can be relieved by adding lactose or isopropyl-β-D-thiogalactopyranoside (IPTG).
    268..295     -  terminator     rrnB T2 terminator: transcription terminator T2 from the E. coli rrnB gene
    427..470     +  terminator     rrnB T1 terminator: Escherichia coli rrnB; transcription terminator T1 from the E. coli rrnB gene
    517..553     -  CDS            lacZα (fragment): LacZα fragment of β-galactosidase; lacZ fragment
    569..668     +  protein_bind   attL1: mutant version of attL; recombination site for the Gateway® LR reaction LR Clonase™
    674..2845    +  CDS            SLCO4C1: SO4C1_HUMAN - Also known as OATP4C1 From Homo sapiens (Human).
   2847..2946    -  protein_bind   attL2: mutant version of attL; recombination site for the Gateway® LR reaction LR Clonase™
   2964..2982    -  promoter       T7 promoter: promoter for bacteriophage T7 RNA polymerase
   3116..3925    +  CDS            KanR: aminoglycoside phosphotransferase; aph(3')-Ia; confers resistance to kanamycin in bacteria or G418 (Geneticin®) in eukaryotes
   4072..4660    +  rep_origin     ori: high-copy-number ColE1/pMB1/pBR322/pUC origin of replication
>Addgene plasmid #132248 | pDONR221_SLCO4C1 | addgene full sequence | sequence record 263912 | Addgene NGS Result
CTTTCCTGCGTTATCCCCTGATTCTGTGGATAACCGTATTACCGCCTTTGAGTGAGCTGATACCGCTCGC
CGCAGCCGAACGACCGAGCGCAGCGAGTCAGTGAGCGAGGAAGCGGAAGAGCGCCCAATACGCAAACCGC
CTCTCCCCGCGCGTTGGCCGATTCATTAATGCAGCTGGCACGACAGGTTTCCCGACTGGAAAGCGGGCAG
TGAGCGCAACGCAATTAATACGCGTACCGCTAGCCAGGAAGAGTTTGTAGAAACGCAAAAAGGCCATCCG
TCAGGATGGCCTTCTGCTTAGTTTGATGCCTGGCAGTTTATGGCGGGCGTCCTGCCCGCCACCCTCCGGG
CCGTTGCTTCACAACGTTCAAATCCGCTCCCGGCGGATTTGTCCTACTCAGGAGAGCGTTCACCGACAAA
CAACAGATAAAACGAAAGGCCCAGTCTTCCGACTGAGCCTTTCGTTTTATTTGATGCCTGGCAGTTCCCT
ACTCTCGCGTTAACGCTAGCATGGATGTTTTCCCAGTCACGACGTTGTAAAACGACGGCCAGTCTTAAGC
TCGGGCCCCAAATAATGATTTTATTTTGACTGATAGTGACCTGTTCGTTGCAACACATTGATGAGCAATG
CTTTTTTATAATGCCAACTTTGTACAAAAAAGCAGGCTCCACCATGAAGAGCGCCAAGGGCATCGAGAAC
CTGGCCTTCGTGCCCAGCTCCCCTGACATCCTGCGGAGACTGTCCGCCTCTCCAAGCCAGATCGAGGTGT
CCGCCCTGTCTAGCGATCCACAGCGGGAGAATTCTCAGCCCCAGGAGCTGCAGAAGCCACAGGAGCCCCA
GAAGTCTCCAGAGCCATCTCTGCCAAGCGCCCCACCTAACGTGAGCGAGGAGAAGCTGAGATCCCTGTCT
CTGAGCGAGTTCGAGGAGGGCAGCTATGGCTGGAGGAATTTTCACCCTCAGTGCCTGCAGCGGTGCAACA
CACCAGGCGGCTTCCTGCTGCACTACTGCCTGCTGGCAGTGACCCAGGGAATCGTGGTGAATGGCCTGGT
GAACATCTCCATCTCTACAGTGGAGAAGCGGTATGAGATGAAGTCCTCTCTGACCGGCCTGATCAGCTCC
TCTTACGACATCTCCTTCTGTCTGCTGTCCCTGTTCGTGAGCTTCTTCGGAGAGAGGGGACACAAGCCAA
GATGGCTGGCCTTCGCCGCCTTTATGATCGGACTGGGCGCCCTGGTGTTCTCTCTGCCTCAGTTCTTTAG
CGGCGAGTATAAGCTGGGCTCTCTGTTTGAGGATACATGCGTGACCACAAGGAATAGCACCTCCTGTACA
AGCTCCACCTCTAGCCTGTCCAACTATCTGTACGTGTTCATCCTGGGACAGCTGCTGCTGGGAGCAGGAG
GCACCCCACTGTACACACTGGGCACCGCCTTTCTGGACGATAGCGTGCCCACACACAAGTCCTCTCTGTA
TATCGGCACCGGCTACGCCATGTCCATCCTGGGACCTGCAATCGGATATGTGCTGGGAGGCCAGCTGCTG
ACCATCTACATCGACGTGGCCATGGGCGAGAGCACAGATGTGACCGAGGACGATCCTAGGTGGCTGGGAG
CATGGTGGATCGGCTTCCTGCTGTCCTGGATCTTTGCCTGGTCTCTGATCATCCCATTCAGCTGCTTTCC
TAAGCACCTGCCAGGAACAGCAGAGATCCAGGCAGGCAAGACCTCCCAGGCACACCAGTCTAACAGCAAT
GCCGACGTGAAGTTCGGCAAGTCTATCAAGGATTTTCCCGCCGCCCTGAAGAATCTGATGAAGAACGCCG
TGTTCATGTGCCTGGTGCTGAGCACAAGCTCCGAGGCCCTGATCACCACAGGCTTCGCCACCTTTCTGCC
CAAGTTCATCGAGAATCAGTTTGGCCTGACATCTAGCTTTGCCGCCACCCTGGGAGGAGCCGTGCTGATC
CCTGGAGCCGCCCTGGGCCAGATCCTGGGCGGCTTCCTGGTGTCCAAGTTTAGGATGACATGCAAGAATA
CCATGAAGTTCGCCCTGTTTACATCCGGCGTGGCCCTGACCCTGTCTTTCGTGTTTATGTATGCCAAGTG
TGAGAACGAGCCATTCGCCGGCGTGTCCGAGTCTTACAATGGAACCGGAGAGCTGGGAAACCTGATCGCA
CCCTGCAACGCCAATTGCAACTGTAGCCGCTCCTACTATTACCCCGTGTGCGGCGACGGCGTGCAGTACT
TCAGCCCTTGCTTTGCAGGATGTTCCAATCCAGTGGCACACAGGAAGCCTAAGGTGTATTACAACTGCTC
TTGTATCGAGAGAAAGACAGAGATCACCAGCACAGCCGAGACCTTCGGCTTTGAGGCCAAGGCCGGCAAG
TGCGAGACACACTGTGCCAAGCTGCCTATCTTCCTGTGCATCTTCTTTATCGTGATCATCTTCACCTTTA
TGGCCGGCACACCAATCACCGTGAGCATCCTGAGATGCGTGAACCACAGGCAGCGGAGCCTGGCCCTGGG
CATCCAGTTTATGGTGCTGAGGCTGCTGGGAACCATCCCTGGACCAATCATCTTCGGCTTTACAATCGAC
AGCACCTGCATCCTGTGGGACATCAATGATTGCGGCATCAAGGGCGCCTGTTGGATCTATGATAACATCA
AGATGGCCCACATGCTGGTGGCCATCTCCGTGACATGTAAAGTGATCACCATGTTCTTTAATGGCTTCGC
CATCTTTCTGTACAAGCCACCCCCTAGCGCCACAGACGTGTCCTTCCACAAGGAGAATGCCGTGGTGACC
AACGTGCTGGCCGAGCAGGATCTGAACAAGATCGTGAAGGAGGGCGACCCAGCTTTCTTGTACAAAGTTG
GCATTATAAGAAAGCATTGCTTATCAATTTGTTGCAACGAACAGGTCACTATCAGTCAAAATAAAATCAT
TATTTGCCATCCAGCTGATATCCCCTATAGTGAGTCGTATTACATGGTCATAGCTGTTTCCTGGCAGCTC
TGGCCCGTGTCTCAAAATCTCTGATGTTACATTGCACAAGATAAAAATATATCATCATGAACAATAAAAC
TGTCTGCTTACATAAACAGTAATACAAGGGGTGTTATGAGCCATATTCAACGGGAAACGTCGAGGCCGCG
ATTAAATTCCAACATGGATGCTGATTTATATGGGTATAAATGGGCTCGCGATAATGTCGGGCAATCAGGT
GCGACAATCTATCGCTTGTATGGGAAGCCCGATGCGCCAGAGTTGTTTCTGAAACATGGCAAAGGTAGCG
TTGCCAATGATGTTACAGATGAGATGGTCAGACTAAACTGGCTGACGGAATTTATGCCTCTTCCGACCAT
CAAGCATTTTATCCGTACTCCTGATGATGCATGGTTACTCACCACTGCGATCCCCGGAAAAACAGCATTC
CAGGTATTAGAAGAATATCCTGATTCAGGTGAAAATATTGTTGATGCGCTGGCAGTGTTCCTGCGCCGGT
TGCATTCGATTCCTGTTTGTAATTGTCCTTTTAACAGCGATCGCGTATTTCGTCTCGCTCAGGCGCAATC
ACGAATGAATAACGGTTTGGTTGATGCGAGTGATTTTGATGACGAGCGTAATGGCTGGCCTGTTGAACAA
GTCTGGAAAGAAATGCATAAACTTTTGCCATTCTCACCGGATTCAGTCGTCACTCATGGTGATTTCTCAC
TTGATAACCTTATTTTTGACGAGGGGAAATTAATAGGTTGTATTGATGTTGGACGAGTCGGAATCGCAGA
CCGATACCAGGATCTTGCCATCCTATGGAACTGCCTCGGTGAGTTTTCTCCTTCATTACAGAAACGGCTT
TTTCAAAAATATGGTATTGATAATCCTGATATGAATAAATTGCAGTTTCATTTGATGCTCGATGAGTTTT
TCTAATCAGAATTGGTTAATTGGTTGTAACACTGGCAGAGCATTACGCTGACTTGACGGGACGGCGCAAG
CTCATGACCAAAATCCCTTAACGTGAGTTACGCGTCGTTCCACTGAGCGTCAGACCCCGTAGAAAAGATC
AAAGGATCTTCTTGAGATCCTTTTTTTCTGCGCGTAATCTGCTGCTTGCAAACAAAAAAACCACCGCTAC
CAGCGGTGGTTTGTTTGCCGGATCAAGAGCTACCAACTCTTTTTCCGAAGGTAACTGGCTTCAGCAGAGC
GCAGATACCAAATACTGTTCTTCTAGTGTAGCCGTAGTTAGGCCACCACTTCAAGAACTCTGTAGCACCG
CCTACATACCTCGCTCTGCTAATCCTGTTACCAGTGGCTGCTGCCAGTGGCGATAAGTCGTGTCTTACCG
GGTTGGACTCAAGACGATAGTTACCGGATAAGGCGCAGCGGTCGGGCTGAACGGGGGGTTCGTGCACACA
GCCCAGCTTGGAGCGAACGACCTACACCGAACTGAGATACCTACAGCGTGAGCTATGAGAAAGCGCCACG
CTTCCCGAAGGGAGAAAGGCGGACAGGTATCCGGTAAGCGGCAGGGTCGGAACAGGAGAGCGCACGAGGG
AGCTTCCAGGGGGAAACGCCTGGTATCTTTATAGTCCTGTCGGGTTTCGCCACCTCTGACTTGAGCGTCG
ATTTTTGTGATGCTCGTCAGGGGGGCGGAGCCTATGGAAAAACGCCAGCAACGCGGCCTTTTTACGGTTC
CTGGCCTTTTGCTGGCCTTTTGCTCACATGTT
