>Addgene plasmid #132248 | pDONR221_SLCO4C1 | depositor partial sequence | sequence record 253896 | Codon-optimized ORF of SLCO4C1
ATGAAGAGCGCCAAGGGCATCGAGAACCTGGCCTTCGTGCCCAGCTCCCCTGACATCCTGCGGAGACTGT
CCGCCTCTCCAAGCCAGATCGAGGTGTCCGCCCTGTCTAGCGATCCACAGCGGGAGAATTCTCAGCCCCA
GGAGCTGCAGAAGCCACAGGAGCCCCAGAAGTCTCCAGAGCCATCTCTGCCAAGCGCCCCACCTAACGTG
AGCGAGGAGAAGCTGAGATCCCTGTCTCTGAGCGAGTTCGAGGAGGGCAGCTATGGCTGGAGGAATTTTC
ACCCTCAGTGCCTGCAGCGGTGCAACACACCAGGCGGCTTCCTGCTGCACTACTGCCTGCTGGCAGTGAC
CCAGGGAATCGTGGTGAATGGCCTGGTGAACATCTCCATCTCTACAGTGGAGAAGCGGTATGAGATGAAG
TCCTCTCTGACCGGCCTGATCAGCTCCTCTTACGACATCTCCTTCTGTCTGCTGTCCCTGTTCGTGAGCT
TCTTCGGAGAGAGGGGACACAAGCCAAGATGGCTGGCCTTCGCCGCCTTTATGATCGGACTGGGCGCCCT
GGTGTTCTCTCTGCCTCAGTTCTTTAGCGGCGAGTATAAGCTGGGCTCTCTGTTTGAGGATACATGCGTG
ACCACAAGGAATAGCACCTCCTGTACAAGCTCCACCTCTAGCCTGTCCAACTATCTGTACGTGTTCATCC
TGGGACAGCTGCTGCTGGGAGCAGGAGGCACCCCACTGTACACACTGGGCACCGCCTTTCTGGACGATAG
CGTGCCCACACACAAGTCCTCTCTGTATATCGGCACCGGCTACGCCATGTCCATCCTGGGACCTGCAATC
GGATATGTGCTGGGAGGCCAGCTGCTGACCATCTACATCGACGTGGCCATGGGCGAGAGCACAGATGTGA
CCGAGGACGATCCTAGGTGGCTGGGAGCATGGTGGATCGGCTTCCTGCTGTCCTGGATCTTTGCCTGGTC
TCTGATCATCCCATTCAGCTGCTTTCCTAAGCACCTGCCAGGAACAGCAGAGATCCAGGCAGGCAAGACC
TCCCAGGCACACCAGTCTAACAGCAATGCCGACGTGAAGTTCGGCAAGTCTATCAAGGATTTTCCCGCCG
CCCTGAAGAATCTGATGAAGAACGCCGTGTTCATGTGCCTGGTGCTGAGCACAAGCTCCGAGGCCCTGAT
CACCACAGGCTTCGCCACCTTTCTGCCCAAGTTCATCGAGAATCAGTTTGGCCTGACATCTAGCTTTGCC
GCCACCCTGGGAGGAGCCGTGCTGATCCCTGGAGCCGCCCTGGGCCAGATCCTGGGCGGCTTCCTGGTGT
CCAAGTTTAGGATGACATGCAAGAATACCATGAAGTTCGCCCTGTTTACATCCGGCGTGGCCCTGACCCT
GTCTTTCGTGTTTATGTATGCCAAGTGTGAGAACGAGCCATTCGCCGGCGTGTCCGAGTCTTACAATGGA
ACCGGAGAGCTGGGAAACCTGATCGCACCCTGCAACGCCAATTGCAACTGTAGCCGCTCCTACTATTACC
CCGTGTGCGGCGACGGCGTGCAGTACTTCAGCCCTTGCTTTGCAGGATGTTCCAATCCAGTGGCACACAG
GAAGCCTAAGGTGTATTACAACTGCTCTTGTATCGAGAGAAAGACAGAGATCACCAGCACAGCCGAGACC
TTCGGCTTTGAGGCCAAGGCCGGCAAGTGCGAGACACACTGTGCCAAGCTGCCTATCTTCCTGTGCATCT
TCTTTATCGTGATCATCTTCACCTTTATGGCCGGCACACCAATCACCGTGAGCATCCTGAGATGCGTGAA
CCACAGGCAGCGGAGCCTGGCCCTGGGCATCCAGTTTATGGTGCTGAGGCTGCTGGGAACCATCCCTGGA
CCAATCATCTTCGGCTTTACAATCGACAGCACCTGCATCCTGTGGGACATCAATGATTGCGGCATCAAGG
GCGCCTGTTGGATCTATGATAACATCAAGATGGCCCACATGCTGGTGGCCATCTCCGTGACATGTAAAGT
GATCACCATGTTCTTTAATGGCTTCGCCATCTTTCTGTACAAGCCACCCCCTAGCGCCACAGACGTGTCC
TTCCACAAGGAGAATGCCGTGGTGACCAACGTGCTGGCCGAGCAGGATCTGAACAAGATCGTGAAGGAGG
GC
